>Addgene plasmid #242859 | pFS559 | addgene full sequence | sequence record 485659 | Addgene NGS Result
TTGAGATCCTTTTTTTCTGCGCGTAATCTGCTGCTTGCAAACAAAAAAACCACCGCTACCAGCGGTGGTT
TGTTTGCCGGATCAAGAGCTACCAACTCTTTTTCCGAAGGTAACTGGCTTCAGCAGAGCGCAGATACCAA
ATACTGTTCTTCTAGTGTAGCCGTAGTTAGGCCACCACTTCAAGAACTCTGTAGCACCGCCTACATACCT
CGCTCTGCTAATCCTGTTACCAGTGGCTGCTGCCAGTGGCGATAAGTCGTGTCTTACCGGGTTGGACTCA
AGACGATAGTTACCGGATAAGGCGCAGCGGTCGGGCTGAACGGGGGGTTCGTGCACACAGCCCAGCTTGG
AGCGAACGACCTACACCGAACTGAGATACCTACAGCGTGAGCTATGAGAAAGCGCCACGCTTCCCGAAGG
GAGAAAGGCGGACAGGTATCCGGTAAGCGGCAGGGTCGGAACAGGAGAGCGCACGAGGGAGCTTCCAGGG
GGAAACGCCTGGTATCTTTATAGTCCTGTCGGGTTTCGCCACCTCTGACTTGAGCGTCGATTTTTGTGAT
GCTCGTCAGGGGGGCGGAGCCTATGGAAAAACGCCAGCAACGCGGCCTTTTTACGGTTCCTGGCCTTTTG
CTGGCCTTTTGCTCACATGTTCTTTCCTGCGTTATCCCCTGATTCTGTGGATAACCGTATTACCGCCTTT
GAGTGAGCTGATACCGCTCGCCGCAGCCGAACGACCGAGCGCAGCGAGTCAGTGAGCGAGGAAGCGGAAG
AGCGCCCAATACGCAAACCGCCTCTCCCCGCGCGTTGGCCGATTCATTAATGCAGCTGGCACGACAGGTT
TCCCGACTGGAAAGCGGGCAGTGAGCGCAACGCAATTAATGTGAGTTAGCTCACTCATTAGGCACCCCAG
GCTTTACACTTTATGCTTCCGGCTCGTATGTTGTGTGGAATTGTGAGCGGATAACAATTTCACACAGGAA
ACAGCTATGACCATGATTACGCCAAGCTTGGTACCGAGCTCGGATCCACTAGTAACGGCCGCCAGTGTGC
TGGAATTCGCCCTTCGGATCCCCGGGTTAATTAAGGCGCGCCAGATCTGTTTAGCTTGCCTCGTCCCCGC
CGGGTCACCCGGCCAGCGACATGGAGGCCCAGAATACCCTCCTTGACAGTCTTGACGTGCGCAGCTCAGG
GGCATGATGTGACTGTCGCCCGTACATTTAGCCCATACATCCCCATGTATAATCATTTGCATCCATACAT
TTTGATGGCCGCACGGCGCGAAGCAAAAATTACGGCTCCTCGCTGCGGACCTGCGAGCAGGGAAACGCTC
CCCTCACAGACGCGTTGAATTGTCCCCACGCCGCGCCCCTGTAGAGAAATATAAAAGGTTAGGATTTGTC
ACTGAGGTTCTTCTTTCATATACTTCCTTTTAAAATCTTGCTAGGATACAGTTCTCACATCACATCCGAA
CATAAACAACCATGGGTAAAAAGCCTGAACTCACCGCGACGTCTGTCGAGAAGTTTCTGATCGAAAAGTT
CGACAGCGTCTCCGACCTGATGCAGCTCTCGGAGGGCGAAGAATCTCGTGCTTTCAGCTTCGATGTAGGA
GGGCGTGGATATGTCCTGCGGGTAAATAGCTGCGCCGATGGTTTCTACAAAGATCGTTATGTTTATCGGC
ACTTTGCATCGGCCGCGCTCCCGATTCCGGAAGTGCTTGACATTGGGGAATTCAGCGAGAGCCTGACCTA
TTGCATCTCCCGCCGTGCACAGGGTGTCACGTTGCAAGACCTGCCTGAAACCGAACTGCCCGCTGTTCTG
CAGCCGGTCGCGGAGGCCATGGATGCGATCGCTGCGGCCGATCTTAGCCAGACGAGCGGGTTCGGCCCAT
TCGGACCGCAAGGAATCGGTCAATACACTACATGGCGTGATTTCATATGCGCGATTGCTGATCCCCATGT
GTATCACTGGCAAACTGTGATGGACGACACCGTCAGTGCGTCCGTCGCGCAGGCTCTCGATGAGCTGATG
CTTTGGGCCGAGGACTGCCCCGAAGTCCGGCACCTCATGCACGCGGATTTCGGCTCCAACAATGTCCTGA
CGGACAATGGCCGCATAACAGCGGTCATTGACTGGAGCGAGGCGATGTTCGGGGATTCCCAATACGAGGT
CGCCAACATCTTCTTCTGGAGGCCGTGGTTGGCTTGTATGGAGCAGCAGACGCGCTACTTCGAGCGGAGG
CATCCGGAGCTTGCAGGATCGCCGCGGCTCCGGGCGTATATGCTCCGCATTGGTCTTGACCAACTCTATC
AGAGCTTGGTTGACGGCAATTTCGATGATGCAGCTTGGGCGCAGGGTCGATGCGACGCAATCGTCCGATC
CGGAGCCGGGACTGTCGGGCGTACACAAATCGCCCGCAGAAGCGCGGCCGTCTGGACCGATGGCTGTGTA
GAAGTACTCGCCGATAGTGGAAACCGACGCCCCAGCACTCGTCCGAGGGCAAAGGAATAATCAGTACTGA
CAATAAAAAGATTCTTGTTTTCAAGAACTTGTCATTTGTATAGTTTTTTTATATTGTAGTTGTTCTATTT
TAATCAAATGTTAGCGTGATTTATATTTTTTTTCGCCTCGACATCATCTGCCCAGATGCGAAGTTAAGTG
CGCAGAAAGTAATATCATGCGTCAATCGTATGTGAATGCTGGTCGCTATACTGCTGTCGATTCGATACTA
ACGCCGCCATCCCATTCGCCATTCAGGCTGCGCAACTGTTGGGAAGGGCGATCGGTGCGGGCCTCTTCGC
TATTACGCCAGCTGGCGAAAGGGGGATGTGCTGCAAGGCGATTAAGTTGGGTAACGCCAGGGTTTTCCCA
GTCACGACGTTGTAAAACGACGGCCAGTGAGCGCGCGTAATACGACTCACTATAGGGCGAATTGGTTAAG
ATCCACTTTCACATTTAAGTTGTTTTTCTAATCCGCATATGATCAATTCAAGGCCGAATAAGAAGGCTGG
CTCTGCACCTTGGTGATCAAATAATTCGATAGCTTGTCGTAATAATGGCGGCATACTATCAGTAGTAGGT
GTTTCCCTTTCTTCTTTAGCGACTTGATGCTCTTGATCTTCCAATACGCAACCTAAAGTAAAATGCCCCA
CAGCGCTGAGTGCATATAATGCATTCTCTAGTGAAAAACCTTGTTGGCATAAAAAGGCTAATTGATTTTC
GAGAGTTTCATACTGTTTTTCTGTAGGCCGTGTACCTAAATGTACTTTTGCTCCATCGCGATGACTTAGT
AAAGCACATCTAAAACTTTTAGCGTTATTACGTAAAAAATCTTGCCAGCTTTCCCCTTCTAAAGGGCAAA
AGTGAGTATGGTGCCTATCTAACATCTCAATGGCTAAGGCGTCGAGCAAAGCCCGCTTATTTTTTACATG
CCAATACAATGTAGGCTGCTCTACACCTAGCTTCTGGGCGAGTTTACGGGTTGTTAAACCTTCGATTCCG
ACCTCATTAAGCAGCTCTAATGCGCTGTTAATCACTTTACTTTTATCTAATCTAGACATATGAATTCGGG
GCCGCGGAGGCTGGATCGGTCCCGGTGTCTTCTATGGAGGTCAAAACAGCGTGGATGGCGTCTCCAGGCG
ATCTGACGGTTCACTAAACGAGCTCTGCTTATATAGACCTCCCACCGTACACGCCTACCGCCCATTTGCG
TCAATGGGGCGGAGTTGTTACGACATTTTGGAAAGTCCCGTTGATTTTGGTGCCAAAACAAACTCCCATT
GACGTCAATGGGGTGGAGACTTGGAAATCCCCGTGAGTCAAACCGCTATCCACGCCCATTGATGTACTGC
CAAAACCGCATCACCATGGTAATAGCGATGACTAATACGTAGATGTACTGCCAAGTAGGAAAGTCCCATA
AGGTCATGTACTGGGCATAATGCCAGGCGGGCCATTTACCGTCATTGACGTCAATAGGGGGCGTACTTGG
CATATGATACACTTGATGTACTGCCAAGTGGGCAGTTTACCGTAAATACTCCACCCATTGACGTCAATGG
AAAGTCCCTATTGGCGTTACTATGGGAACATACGTCATTATTGACGTCAATGGGCGGGGGTCGTTGGGCG
GTCAGCCAGGCGGGCCATTTACCGTAAGTTATGTAACGCGGAACTCCATATATGGGCTATGAACTAATGA
CCCCGTAATTGATTACTATTAATAACTAGTCAATAATCAATGTCAACATGGCGGTAATGTTGGACATGAG
CCAATATAAATGTACATATTATGATATGGATACAACGTATGCAATGGGCCAAGCTCCTCGACCCCCCGGG
CCCCATCTCTTGCCCCTTCTAAGCTCGCTGGACTCGCACATTGGCTACGGTGGCTCGCGTCGCTCGCTTG
GTCGCTCCTTCAACGTACCCTAACGTTCCGGTTAACGATTCTTAAAGAAGCGACCAATTTGTTCCACCGG
CTTCTGTGGGCTCAGGGGCATGTCATGGAAGATTGAGAGGATCGGCGCTTCCTCCAGGTATATATAGAGT
GTCCCTATCAGTGATAGAGACTTGTTTCAGTAAGAATCAATTAGTATTCTACAGTAAACATCGGGGCCGC
TCGGGCCCGCTAGCATGAGTAAAGGAGAAGAACTTTTCACTGGAGTTGTCCCAATTCTTGTTGAATTAGA
TGGTGATGTTAATGGGCACAAATTTTCTGTCAGTGGAGAGGGTGAAGGTGATGCAACATACGGAAAACTT
ACCCTTAAATTTATTTGCACTACTGGAAAACTACCTGTTCCATGGCCAACACTTGTCACTACTTTGGGTT
ATGGTCTAATGTGCTTTGCTAGATACCCAGATCATATGAAACGGCATGACTTTTTCAAGAGTGCCATGCC
CGAAGGTTATGTACAGGAAAGAACTATATTTTTCAAAGATGACGGGAACTACAAGACACGTGCTGAAGTC
AAGTTTGAAGGTGATACCCTTGTTAATAGAATCGAGTTAAAAGGTATTGATTTTAAAGAAGATGGAAACA
TTCTTGGACACAAATTGGAATACAACTATAACTCACACAATGTATACATCATGGCAGACAAACAAAAGAA
TGGAATCAAAGTTAACTTCAAAATTAGACACAACATTGAAGATGGAAGCGTTCAACTAGCAGACCATTAT
CAACAAAATACTCCAATTGGCGATGGCCCTGTCCTTTTACCAGACAACCATTACCTGTCCTATCAATCTA
AGCTTTCGAAAGATCCCAACGAAAAGAGAGACCACATGGTCCTTCTTGAGTTTGTAACAGCTGCTGGGAT
TACACATGGCATGGATGAACTATACAAAAGATCTTACAGTTTAAACGAGCTCGAATTCAAGGGCGAATTC
TGCAGATATCCATCACACTGGCGGCCGCTCGAGCATGCATCTAGAGGGCCCAATTCGCCCTATAGTGAGT
CGTATTACAATTCACTGGCCGTCGTTTTACAACGTCGTGACTGGGAAAACCCTGGCGTTACCCAACTTAA
TCGCCTTGCAGCACATCCCCCTTTCGCCAGCTGGCGTAATAGCGAAGAGGCCCGCACCGATCGCCCTTCC
CAACAGTTGCGCAGCCTGAATGGCGAATGG
[124 nt withheld, positions 5631-5754]
C
[91 nt withheld, positions 5756-5846]
A
[49 nt withheld, positions 5848-5896]
CCTTTGACGTTGGAGTCCACGTTCTTT
[37 nt withheld, positions 5924-5960]
ACCCTATCTCGGTCTATTCTTTTGATTTATAAGGGATTTTGCCGATTTCGGCCTATTGGTTAAAAAATGA
GCTGATTTAACAAAAATTTAACGCGAATTTTAACAAAATTCAGGGCGCAAGGGCTGCTAAAGGAAGCGGA
ACACGTAGAAAGCCAGTCCGCAGAAACGGTGCTGACCCCGGATGAATGTCAGCTACTGGGCTATCTGGAC
AAGGGAAAACGCAAGCGCAAAGAGAAAGCAGGTAGCTTGCAGTGGGCTTACATGGCGATAGCTAGACTGG
GCGGTTTTATGGACAGCAAGCGAACCGGAATTGCCAGCTGGGGCGCCCTCTGGTAAGGTTGGGAAGCCCT
GCAAAGTAAACTGGATGGCTTTCTTGCCGCCAAGGATCTGATGGCGCAGGGGATCAAGATCTGATCAAGA
GACAGGATGAGGATCGTTTCGCATGATTGAACAAGATGGATTGCACGCAGGTTCTCCGGCCGCTTGGGTG
GAGAGGCTATTCGGCTATGACTGGGCACAACAGACAATCGGCTGCTCTGATGCCGCCGTGTTCCGGCTGT
CAGCGCAGGGGCGCCCGGTTCTTTTTGTCAAGACCGACCTGTCCGGTGCCCTGAATGAACTGCAGGACGA
GGCAGCGCGGCTATCGTGGCTGGCCACGACGGGCGTTCCTTGCGCAGCTGTGCTCGACGTTGTCACTGAA
GCGGGAAGGGACTGGCTGCTATTGGGCGAAGTGCCGGGGCAGGATCTCCTGTCATCCCACCTTGCTCCTG
CCGAGAAAGTATCCATCATGGCTGATGCAATGCGGCGGCTGCATACGCTTGATCCGGCTACCTGCCCATT
CGACCACCAAGCGAAACATCGCATCGAGCGAGCACGTACTCGGATGGAAGCCGGTCTTGTCGATCAGGAT
GATCTGGACGAAGAGCATCAGGGGCTCGCGCCAGCCGAACTGTTCGCCAGGCTCAAGGCGCGCATGCCCG
ACGGCGAGGATCTCGTCGTGACCCATGGCGATGCCTGCTTGCCGAATATCATGGTGGAAAATGGCCGCTT
TTCTGGATTCATCGACTGTGGCCGGCTGGGTGTGGCGGACCGCTATCAGGACATAGCGTTGGCTACCCGT
GATATTGCTGAAGAGCTTGGCGGCGAATGGGCTGACCGCTTCCTCGTGCTTTACGGTATCGCCGCTCCCG
ATTCGCAGCGCATCGCCTTCTATCGCCTTCTTGACGAGTTCTTCTGAATTGAAAAAGGAAGAGTATGAGT
ATTCAACATTTCCGTGTCGCCCTTATTCCCTTTTTTGCGGCATTTTGCCTTCCTGTTTTTGCTCACCCAG
AAACGCTGGTGAAAGTAAAAGATGCTGAAGATCAGTTGGGTGCACGAGTGGGTTACATCGAACTGGATCT
CAACAGCGGTAAGATCCTTGAGAGTTTTCGCCCCGAAGAACGTTTTCCAATGATGAGCACTTTTAAAGTT
CTGCTATGTGGCGCGGTATTATCCCGTATTGACGCCGGGCAAGAGCAACTCGGTCGCCGCATACACTATT
CTCAGAATGACTTGGTTGAGTACTCACCAGTCACAGAAAAGCATCTTACGGATGGCATGACAGTAAGAGA
ATTATGCAGTGCTGCCATAACCATGAGTGATAACACTGCGGCCAACTTACTTCTGACAACGATCGGAGGA
CCGAAGGAGCTAACCGCTTTTTTGCACAACATGGGGGATCATGTAACTCGCCTTGATCGTTGGGAACCGG
AGCTGAATGAAGCCATACCAAACGACGAGCGTGACACCACGATGCCTGTAGCAATGGCAACAACGTTGCG
CAAACTATTAACTGGCGAACTACTTACTCTAGCTTCCCGGCAACAATTAATAGACTGGATGGAGGCGGAT
AAAGTTGCAGGACCACTTCTGCGCTCGGCCCTTCCGGCTGGCTGGTTTATTGCTGATAAATCTGGAGCCG
GTGAGCGTGGGTCTCGCGGTATCATTGCAGCACTGGGGCCAGATGGTAAGCCCTCCCGTATCGTAGTTAT
CTACACGACGGGGAGTCAGGCAACTATGGATGAACGAAATAGACAGATCGCTGAGATAGGTGCCTCACTG
ATTAAGCATTGGTAACTGTCAGACCAAGTTTACTCATATATACTTTAGATTGATTTAAAACTTCATTTTT
AATTTAAAAGGATCTAGGTGAAGATCCTTTTTGATAATCTCATGACCAAAATCCCTTAACGTGAGTTTTC
GTTCCACTGAGCGTCAGACCCCGTAGAAAAGATCAAAGGATCTTC
Features (pLannotate 1.2.2; 21 found; start..end, strand, type, name):
      1..589     +  rep_origin     ori: high-copy-number ColE1/pMB1/pBR322/pUC origin of replication
    772..864     +  CDS            lacI (fragment): lac repressor; lacI; The lac repressor binds to the lac operator to inhibit transcription in E. coli. This inhibition can be relieved by adding lactose or isopropyl-β-D-thiogalactopyranoside (IPTG).
    877..898     +  protein_bind   CAP binding site: CAP binding activates transcription in the presence of cAMP. E. coli catabolite activator protein
    913..943     +  promoter       lac promoter: promoter for the E. coli lac operon
    951..967     +  protein_bind   lac operator: The lac repressor binds to the lac operator to inhibit transcription in E. coli. This inhibition can be relieved by adding lactose or isopropyl-β-D-thiogalactopyranoside (IPTG). lac repressor encoded by lacI
   1138..2713    +  gene           hphMX6: yeast selectable marker conferring hygromycin resistance
   2516..2713    +  terminator     TEF terminator: Ashbya gossypii TEF terminator
   2745..2900    -  CDS            lacZα (fragment): LacZα fragment of β-galactosidase; lacZ fragment
   2908..2926    +  promoter       T7 promoter: promoter for bacteriophage T7 RNA polymerase
   2939..3559    -  CDS            tetR: TETR2_ECOLX - Experimental evidence at protein level: Swiss-Prot protein existence level 1. TetR is the repressor of the tetracycline resistance element; its N-terminal region forms a helix-turn-helix structure and binds DNA. Binding of tetracycline to TetR reduces the repressor affinity for the tetracycline resistance gene (tetA) promoter operator sites. From Escherichia coli.
   3661..3864    -  promoter       CMV promoter: human cytomegalovirus (CMV) immediate early promoter
   3865..4244    -  enhancer       CMV enhancer: human cytomegalovirus immediate early enhancer
   4552..4573    +  promoter       H1-2O2 promoter (fragment): doxycycline-inducible variant of the human H1 RNA promoter (Henriksen et al., 2007)
   4635..5348    +  CDS            10B: 10B is a fluorescent protein published in 1996, derived from Aequorea victoria.
   5449..5467    -  promoter       T7 promoter: promoter for bacteriophage T7 RNA polymerase
   5470..5627    +  CDS            lacZα (fragment): LacZα fragment of β-galactosidase; lacZ fragment
   5631..6059    +  rep_origin     f1 ori (sequence partly withheld): f1 bacteriophage origin of replication; arrow indicates direction of (+) strand synthesis
   6072..6371    +  CDS            tnpA (fragment): TN5P_ECOLX - Also known as tnp. Experimental evidence at protein level: Swiss-Prot protein existence level 1. Mediates transposition of transposon Tn5 by a 'cut and paste' mechanism. First, the monomeric transposase binds the 19 bp inverted DNA repeats flanking the transposon. Then, dimerization of the DNA- bound transposase creates a synaptic DNA complex. After nicking of the first DNA strand, excision of the transposon proceeds through a series of intermediates. The transposase then mediates the insertion of the transposon at a new site by strand transfer. The activity of the wild- type tran
   6403..7194    +  CDS            neo: KKA2_KLEPN - Also known as kan, nptII. Experimental evidence at protein level: Swiss-Prot protein existence level 1. Resistance to kanamycin, neomycin, paromomycin, ribostamycin, butirosin and gentamicin B. From Klebsiella pneumoniae.
   7198..7214    +  promoter       AmpR promoter (fragment): bla
   7215..8075    +  CDS            AmpR: β-lactamase; bla; confers resistance to ampicillin, carbenicillin, and related antibiotics
