[The description below was written by a language model from this plasmid's Addgene catalogue record and pLannotate feature annotations shown in this document.]
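Description:
pFS559 is a fission yeast promoter-replacement template built on pCR2.1-hph, a TOPO-type E. coli cloning backbone carrying a hygromycin resistance cassette. It is maintained in bacteria as a high-copy plasmid through a ColE1/pUC origin and selected with ampicillin via β-lactamase. The feature table also shows the kanamycin/neomycin resistance gene, an f1 origin, and split lacZα and lac promoter/operator remnants typical of this backbone. No yeast replication origin is annotated, consistent with its stated role as a source of an integrating cassette rather than an episomal expression vector.

The payload has three parts arranged in series. The hphMX6 marker, ending in the Ashbya gossypii TEF terminator, gives hygromycin selection in Schizosaccharomyces pombe. Next to it, on the opposite strand, lies the tetR repressor coding sequence driven by the CMV enhancer and promoter. Beyond that, pointing away from tetR, sits the enotetSW3 promoter driving mECitrine. The annotation software does not recognise this promoter as such, detecting only a short match to a tet-operator-containing H1 promoter variant, and it labels the fluorescent protein as a related Aequorea victoria-derived variant. TetR binds operator sites in the promoter and represses it, and tetracycline-class inducers release the repressor, so transcription becomes drug-inducible.

According to the record, the plasmid is used to replace the promoter of a chosen gene with PenotetSW3 at its endogenous locus, placing that gene under tetracycline control with marker and repressor integrated alongside. How the mECitrine sequence is used in targeting, for example as a tag on the target gene or only as a reporter in the plasmid, is not stated in the record.
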