Addgene plasmid #242859: pFS559
Purpose: This plasmid will be used to replace the promoter of a gene with the PenotetSW3 promoter at its endogenous locus
Depositing lab: Nick Rhind. Depositing organization: University of Massachusetts, Worcester. Publication: A Tetracycline-Inducible Promoter Replacement System for Schizosaccharomyces pombe. Bashir S, Sivakumar S, Rhind N. MicroPubl Biol. 2025 Aug 21;2025:10.17912/micropub.biology.001759. doi: 10.17912/micropub.biology.001759. eCollection 2025. PubMed 40918427.
Backbone
  Vector backbone: pCR2.1-hph
  Backbone size w/o insert (bp): 5632
  Vector type: Yeast Expression
  Selectable markers: Hygromycin
Growth in bacteria
  Bacterial resistance: Ampicillin, 100 μg/mL
  Growth temperature: 37°C
  Growth strain: DH5alpha
  Copy number: High Copy
Gene/Insert 1
  Gene/Insert name: TetR
  Species: S. pombe (fission yeast)
  Insert size (bp): 621
  Promoter: CMV promoter
  Cloning method: Gibson Cloning
  Sequencing primers: 5′ unknown
Gene/Insert 2
  Gene/Insert name: mECitrine
  Species: S. pombe (fission yeast)
  Insert size (bp): 714
  Promoter: enotetSW3 promoter
  Cloning method: Gibson Cloning
  Sequencing primers: 5′ unknown
Terms and licenses: Academic/Nonprofit Terms; Industry Terms: Not Available to Industry
How to cite: pFS559 was a gift from Nick Rhind (Addgene plasmid # 242859 ; http://n2t.net/addgene:242859 ; RRID:Addgene_242859)
